>Addgene plasmid #224009 | AiP12847 - pAAV-AiE0647m-minBG-SYFP2-WPRE3-BGHpA (Alias: CN2847) | addgene full sequence | sequence record 449775 | Addgene NGS Result
CCTGCAGGCAGCTGCGCGCTCGCTCGCTCACTGAGGCCGCCCGGGCAAAGCCCGGGCGTCGGGCGACCTT
TGGTCGCCCGGCCTCAGTGAGCGAGCGAGCGCGCAGAGAGGGAGTGGCCAACTCCATCACTAGGGGTTCC
TGCGGCCGCACGCGTTCCACTTATACCCCATCAGCATCTCTATCATTGTCTAAGACATTTTTAATTTGAA
ATAAATGGGGAAACTCATTATCATGGCCTCAAGGAAATACAGAAACCAAGGATTGTCCTTTTAGTGCACA
GGTGTCTTCTAAATTCACATATTCTGGATTTAACAAGGAAAATAAAATCTGACATAGGCTGAATTTGAAA
ATGGTAAGGATATTTTTAACTAAACAAAAAAAATAGGTAATAGAACATTTCATATTGAACTCCCAGGATA
GCATTTATCATAATCCACCAGTTGAATTATTCATGCGCTGATAAATAACCTTAGCCTCCGGCACAGTAAT
CCTCTCACTGAATAATCACCAGGGCTCCCTGCCCGTGGTGTTTTGCTTTACAACATAAATTTTAAAATTA
TTCTGTGTTGGCATACATATGTGAAAGCTCATTAACAGATACTGGCATTCTGATTGGTTTGGCACTAAAT
TTAAACTGTTTTGGAAAGAACTGAAACACTGAAGGATATGCCATTCTGTTTCTTTATACCTTATCGATGT
TTCCTTAACAATCGGTTGAGATTTATGCATCTTTTGATAGATTTTATCTGAGATAGCTGATATGCATTGT
GATGAGTTCCTTTTTAACGCTGTAATGTTTCATTGGCCCTGAGCTCGGGCTGGGCATAAAAGTCAGGGCA
GAGCCATCTATTGCTTACATTTGCTTCTGGGATCCAGATCTTTCGAAGCTAGCGCTACCGGTCGCCACCA
TGGTGAGCAAGGGCGAGGAGCTGTTCACCGGGGTGGTGCCCATCCTGGTCGAGCTGGACGGCGACGTAAA
CGGCCACAAGTTCAGCGTGTCCGGCGAGGGCGAGGGCGATGCCACCTACGGCAAGCTGACCCTGAAGCTG
ATCTGCACCACCGGCAAGCTGCCCGTGCCCTGGCCCACCCTCGTGACCACCCTGGGCTACGGCGTGCAGT
GCTTCGCCCGCTACCCCGACCACATGAAGCAGCACGACTTCTTCAAGTCCGCCATGCCCGAAGGCTACGT
CCAGGAGCGCACCATCTTCTTCAAGGACGACGGCAACTACAAGACCCGCGCCGAGGTGAAGTTCGAGGGC
GACACCCTGGTGAACCGCATCGAGCTGAAGGGCATCGACTTCAAGGAGGACGGCAACATCCTGGGGCACA
AGCTGGAGTACAACTACAACAGCCACAACGTCTATATCACCGCCGACAAGCAGAAGAACGGCATCAAGGC
CAACTTCAAGATCCGCCACAACATCGAGGACGGCGGCGTGCAGCTCGCCGACCACTACCAGCAGAACACC
CCCATCGGCGACGGCCCCGTGCTGCTGCCCGACAACCACTACCTGAGCTACCAGTCCAAGCTGAGCAAAG
ACCCCAACGAGAAGCGCGATCACATGGTCCTGCTGGAGTTCGTGACCGCCGCCGGGATCACTCTCGGCAT
GGACGAGCTGTACAAGTAAGTCGACGGCGCGCCGCGGCCGCGAATTCGATATCATAATCAACCTCTGGAT
TACAAAATTTGTGAAAGATTGACTGGTATTCTTAACTATGTTGCTCCTTTTACGCTATGTGGATACGCTG
CTTTAATGCCTTTGTATCATGCTATTGCTTCCCGTATGGCTTTCATTTTCTCCTCCTTGTATAAATCCTG
GTTAGTTCTTGCCACGGCGGAACTCATCGCCGCCTGCCTTGCCCGCTGCTGGACAGGGGCTCGGCTGTTG
GGCACTGACAATTCCGTGGCTCGAGAGATCTTCGACTGTGCCTTCTAGTTGCCAGCCATCTGTTGTTTGC
CCCTCCCCCGTGCCTTCCTTGACCCTGGAAGGTGCCACTCCCACTGTCCTTTCCTAATAAAATGAGGAAA
TTGCATCGCATTGTCTGAGTAGGTGTCATTCTATTCTGGGGGGTGGGGTGGGGCAGGACAGCAAGGGGGA
GGATTGGGAAGACAATAGCAGGCATGAGATCTCACGTGCGGACCGAGCGGCCGCAGGAACCCCTAGTGAT
GGAGTTGGCCACTCCCTCTCTGCGCGCTCGCTCGCTCACTGAGGCCGGGCGACCAAAGGTCGCCCGACGC
CCGGGCTTTGCCCGGGCGGCCTCAGTGAGCGAGCGAGCGCGCAGCTGCCTGCAGGGGCGCCTGATGCGGT
ATTTTCTCCTTACGCATCTGTGCGGTATTTCACACCGCATA
[142 nt withheld, positions 2352-2493]
C
[141 nt withheld, positions 2495-2635]
CCTTTGACGTTGGAGTCCACGTTCTTT
[37 nt withheld, positions 2663-2699]
ACCCTATCTCGGGCTATTCTTTTGATTTATAAGGGATTTTGCCGATTTCGGCCTATTGGTTAAAAAATGA
GCTGATTTAACAAAAATTTAACGCGAATTTTAACAAAATATTAACGTTTACAATTTTATGGTGCACTCTC
AGTACAATCTGCTCTGATGCCGCATAGTTAAGCCAGCCCCGACACCCGCCAACACCCGCTGACGCGCCCT
GACGGGCTTGTCTGCTCCCGGCATCCGCTTACAGACAAGCTGTGACCGTCTCCGGGAGCTGCATGTGTCA
GAGGTTTTCACCGTCATCACCGAAACGCGCGAGACGAAAGGGCCTCGTGATACGCCTATTTTTATAGGTT
AATGTCATGATAATAATGGTTTCTTAGACGTCAGGTGGCACTTTTCGGGGAAATGTGCGCGGAACCCCTA
TTTGTTTATTTTTCTAAATACATTCAAATATGTATCCGCTCATGAGACAATAACCCTGATAAATGCTTCA
ATAATATTGAAAAAGGAAGAGTATGAGTATTCAACATTTCCGTGTCGCCCTTATTCCCTTTTTTGCGGCA
TTTTGCCTTCCTGTTTTTGCTCACCCAGAAACGCTGGTGAAAGTAAAAGATGCTGAAGATCAGTTGGGTG
CACGAGTGGGTTACATCGAACTGGATCTCAACAGCGGTAAGATCCTTGAGAGTTTTCGCCCCGAAGAACG
TTTTCCAATGATGAGCACTTTTAAAGTTCTGCTATGTGGCGCGGTATTATCCCGTATTGACGCCGGGCAA
GAGCAACTCGGTCGCCGCATACACTATTCTCAGAATGACTTGGTTGAGTACTCACCAGTCACAGAAAAGC
ATCTTACGGATGGCATGACAGTAAGAGAATTATGCAGTGCTGCCATAACCATGAGTGATAACACTGCGGC
CAACTTACTTCTGACAACGATCGGAGGACCGAAGGAGCTAACCGCTTTTTTGCACAACATGGGGGATCAT
GTAACTCGCCTTGATCGTTGGGAACCGGAGCTGAATGAAGCCATACCAAACGACGAGCGTGACACCACGA
TGCCTGTAGCAATGGCAACAACGTTGCGCAAACTATTAACTGGCGAACTACTTACTCTAGCTTCCCGGCA
ACAATTAATAGACTGGATGGAGGCGGATAAAGTTGCAGGACCACTTCTGCGCTCGGCCCTTCCGGCTGGC
TGGTTTATTGCTGATAAATCTGGAGCCGGTGAGCGTGGGTCTCGCGGTATCATTGCAGCACTGGGGCCAG
ATGGTAAGCCCTCCCGTATCGTAGTTATCTACACGACGGGGAGTCAGGCAACTATGGATGAACGAAATAG
ACAGATCGCTGAGATAGGTGCCTCACTGATTAAGCATTGGTAACTGTCAGACCAAGTTTACTCATATATA
CTTTAGATTGATTTAAAACTTCATTTTTAATTTAAAAGGATCTAGGTGAAGATCCTTTTTGATAATCTCA
TGACCAAAATCCCTTAACGTGAGTTTTCGTTCCACTGAGCGTCAGACCCCGTAGAAAAGATCAAAGGATC
TTCTTGAGATCCTTTTTTTCTGCGCGTAATCTGCTGCTTGCAAACAAAAAAACCACCGCTACCAGCGGTG
GTTTGTTTGCCGGATCAAGAGCTACCAACTCTTTTTCCGAAGGTAACTGGCTTCAGCAGAGCGCAGATAC
CAAATACTGTCCTTCTAGTGTAGCCGTAGTTAGGCCACCACTTCAAGAACTCTGTAGCACCGCCTACATA
CCTCGCTCTGCTAATCCTGTTACCAGTGGCTGCTGCCAGTGGCGATAAGTCGTGTCTTACCGGGTTGGAC
TCAAGACGATAGTTACCGGATAAGGCGCAGCGGTCGGGCTGAACGGGGGGTTCGTGCACACAGCCCAGCT
TGGAGCGAACGACCTACACCGAACTGAGATACCTACAGCGTGAGCTATGAGAAAGCGCCACGCTTCCCGA
AGGGAGAAAGGCGGACAGGTATCCGGTAAGCGGCAGGGTCGGAACAGGAGAGCGCACGAGGGAGCTTCCA
GGGGGAAACGCCTGGTATCTTTATAGTCCTGTCGGGTTTCGCCACCTCTGACTTGAGCGTCGATTTTTGT
GATGCTCGTCAGGGGGGCGGAGCCTATGGAAAAACGCCAGCAACGCGGCCTTTTTACGGTTCCTGGCCTT
TTGCTGGCCTTTTGCTCACATGT
Features (pLannotate 1.2.2; 13 found; start..end, strand, type, name):
      1..141     -  repeat_region  AAV2 ITR: inverted terminal repeat of adeno-associated virus serotype 2 inverted
    910..1626    +  CDS            SYFP2: SYFP2 is a basic (constitutively fluorescent) yellow fluorescent protein published in 2006, derived from Aequorea victoria. It is reported to be a very rapidly-maturing monomer with moderate acid sensitivity.
   1666..1823    +  misc_feature   WPRE (fragment): woodchuck hepatitis virus posttranscriptional regulatory element
   1829..1909    +  misc_feature   WPRE (fragment): woodchuck hepatitis virus posttranscriptional regulatory element
   1926..2037    +  polyA_signal   bGH poly(A) signal: bovine growth hormone polyadenylation signal
   2155..2295    +  repeat_region  AAV2 ITR: inverted terminal repeat of adeno-associated virus serotype 2 inverted
   2300..2351    -  misc_feature   bom (fragment): basis of mobility region from pBR322
   2370..2750    +  rep_origin     M13 ori (sequence partly withheld): M13 bacteriophage origin of replication; arrow indicates direction of (+) strand synthesis
   2826..2875    -  misc_feature   bom (fragment): basis of mobility region from pBR322
   2977..3012    -  CDS            rop (fragment): Rop protein, which maintains plasmids at low copy number; rop
   3107..3211    +  promoter       AmpR promoter: bla
   3212..4072    +  CDS            AmpR: β-lactamase; bla; confers resistance to ampicillin, carbenicillin, and related antibiotics
   4243..4831    +  rep_origin     ori: high-copy-number ColE1/pMB1/pBR322/pUC origin of replication
