[The description below was written by a language model from this plasmid's Addgene catalogue record and pLannotate feature annotations shown in this document.]
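Description:
AiP12847 - pAAV-AiE0647m-minBG-SYFP2-WPRE3-BGHpA (alias CN2847) is a roughly 4.9 kb AAV transfer plasmid built on a pAAV backbone and used to produce recombinant adeno-associated virus carrying an enhancer-driven fluorescent reporter. In bacteria it is maintained through a high-copy ColE1/pUC-type origin and selected with ampicillin via the β-lactamase gene and its native promoter. The backbone also carries an M13 phage origin and short remnants of the pBR322 bom and rop regions, which are annotated only as fragments. Two AAV2 inverted terminal repeats flank the expression cassette and define the segment that is replicated and packaged into viral particles when the helper functions are supplied in trans.

Between the ITRs, the AiE0647m enhancer sits upstream of a minimal beta-globin promoter (minBG). Neither element is annotated by the automated feature table, but they presumably occupy the unannotated stretch between the left ITR and the reporter coding sequence. The minimal promoter has little activity on its own, so expression depends on the enhancer, which was designed to direct transgene expression in cortical layer 5 extratelencephalic (L5_ET) neurons. The payload is SYFP2, a rapidly maturing monomeric yellow fluorescent protein derived from Aequorea victoria. It is followed by WPRE3, a shortened woodchuck hepatitis virus posttranscriptional regulatory element that appears in the table as two WPRE fragments and boosts transcript stability and expression. A bovine growth hormone polyadenylation signal ends the cassette. The construct belongs to a collection of enhancer AAVs for genetic access to cortical cell types and serves to label this neuronal population and to evaluate the enhancer's specificity.
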