Addgene plasmid #224009: AiP12847 - pAAV-AiE0647m-minBG-SYFP2-WPRE3-BGHpA (Alias: CN2847)
Purpose: AiE0647m is an enhancer sequence, designed to drive AAV-mediated transgene expression incortical L5_ET neurons
Depositing lab: Allen Institute for Brain Science & Jonathan Ting. Depositing organization: Allen Institute. Publication: A suite of enhancer AAVs and transgenic mouse lines for genetic access to cortical cell types. Ben-Simon Y, Hooper M, Narayan S, Daigle TL, Dwivedi D, Way SW, Oster A, Stafford DA, Mich JK, Taormina MJ, Martinez RA, Opitz-Araya X, Roth JR, Alexander JR, Allen S, Amster A, Arbuckle J, Ayala A, Baker PM, Bakken TE, Barcelli T, Barta S, Bendrick J, Bertagnolli D, Bielstein C, Bishwakarma P, Bowlus J, Boyer G, Brouner K, Casian B, Casper T, Chakka AB, Chakrabarty R, Chance RK, Chavan S, Clark M, Colbert K, Collman F, Daniel S, Departee M, DiValentin P, Donadio N, Dotson N, Egdorf T, Fliss T, Gabitto M, Garcia J, Gary A, Gasperini M, Gloe J, Goldy J, Gore BB, Graybuck L, Greisman N, Haeseleer F, Halterman C, Haradon Z, Hastings SD, Helback O, Ho W, Hockemeyer D, Huang C, Huff S, Hunker A, Johansen N, Jones D, Juneau Z, Kalmbach B, Kannan M, Khem S, Kussick E, Kutsal R, Larsen R, Lee C, Lee AY, Leibly M, Lenz GH, Li S, Liang E, Lusk N, Madigan Z, Malloy J, Malone J, McCue R, Melchor J, Mollenkopf T, Moosman S, Morin E, Newman D, Ng L, Ngo K, Omstead V, Otto S, Oyama A, Pena N, Pham T, Phillips E, Pom CA, Potekhina L, Ransford S, Ray PL, Rette D, Reynoldson C, Rimorin C, Rocha D, Ruiz A, Sanchez REA, Sawyer L, Sedeno-Cortes A, Sevigny JP, Shapovalova N, Shepard N, Shulga L, Sigler AR, Siverts L, Soliman S, Somasundaram S, Staats B, Stewart K, Szelenyi E, Tieu M, Trader C, Tran A, van Velthoven CTJ, Walker M, Wang Y, Weed N, Wirthlin M, Wood T, Wynalda B, Yao Z, Zhou T, Ariza J, Dee N, Reding M, Ronellenfitch K, Mufti S, Sunkin SM, Smith KA, Esposito L, Waters J, Thyagarajan B, Yao S, Lein ES, Zeng H, Levi BP, Ngai J, Ting JT, Tasic B. Cell. 2025 May 16:S0092-8674(25)00513-6. doi: 10.1016/j.cell.2025.05.002. PubMed 40403729.
Backbone
  Vector backbone: pAAV
  Vector type: AAV
Growth in bacteria
  Bacterial resistance: Ampicillin, 100 μg/mL
  Growth temperature: 30°C
  Growth strain: NEB Stable
  Copy number: High Copy
Gene/Insert
  Gene/Insert name: SYFP2
  Species: Synthetic
  Mutation: NA
  Promoter: minBG
  Cloning method: Other
Terms and licenses: Academic/Nonprofit Terms; Industry Terms: Not Available to Industry
Depositor comments: Cloning Method: RE Cloning
How to cite: AiP12847 - pAAV-AiE0647m-minBG-SYFP2-WPRE3-BGHpA (Alias: CN2847) was a gift from Allen Institute for Brain Science & Jonathan Ting (Addgene plasmid # 224009 ; http://n2t.net/addgene:224009 ; RRID:Addgene_224009)
